Addgene plasmid #77919: RPS6KA4 gRNA (BRDN0001487122)
Purpose: 3rd generation lentiviral gRNA plasmid targeting human RPS6KA4
Depositing lab: John Doench & David Root. Depositing organization: Broad Institute. Publication: Optimized sgRNA design to maximize activity and minimize off-target effects of CRISPR-Cas9. Doench JG, Fusi N, Sullender M, Hegde M, Vaimberg EW, Donovan KF, Smith I, Tothova Z, Wilen C, Orchard R, Virgin HW, Listgarten J, Root DE. Nat Biotechnol. 2016 Jan 18. doi: 10.1038/nbt.3437. PubMed 26780180.
Backbone
  Vector backbone: lentiGuide-Puro
  Backbone manufacturer: Zhang Lab (Addgene plasmid # 52963)
  Vector type: Mammalian Expression, Lentiviral, CRISPR
  Selectable markers: Puromycin
Growth in bacteria
  Bacterial resistance: Ampicillin, 100 μg/mL
  Growth temperature: 37°C
  Growth strain: DH5alpha
  Copy number: High Copy
Gene/Insert
  Gene/Insert name: RPS6KA4 (alt names: RPS6KA4; NM_001006944.1)
  gRNA/shRNA sequence: CGCCACGGGCCCGATCCGAG
  Species: H. sapiens (human)
  Entrez Gene: RPS6KA4 (a.k.a. MSK2, RSK-B)
  Promoter: hU6
  Cloning method: Unknown
  Sequencing primers: 5′ U6-F; 3′ pS2-R
Terms and licenses: Academic/Nonprofit Terms; Industry Terms: Not Available to Industry
Depositor comments: The gRNA was designed to target the following Genbank reference sequence(s): NM_001006944.1,NM_001300802.1,NM_003942.2. Note that this plasmid does NOT contain Cas9. It should be used in conjunction with lentiCas9-Blast (Addgene #52962) or otherwise with cell lines already expressing Cas9. Browse the full kinome gRNA library at http://www.addgene.org/pooled-library/broadgpp-human-kinome/ or visit http://www.broadinstitute.org/rnai/public/ for detailed protocols and information.
How to cite: RPS6KA4 gRNA (BRDN0001487122) was a gift from John Doench & David Root (Addgene plasmid # 77919 ; http://n2t.net/addgene:77919 ; RRID:Addgene_77919)
