[The description below was written by a language model from this plasmid's Addgene catalogue record and pLannotate feature annotations shown in this document.]
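Description:
RPS6KA4 gRNA (BRDN0001487122) is a third-generation lentiviral CRISPR guide plasmid built on the lentiGuide-Puro backbone and designed to target the human kinase gene RPS6KA4 (also known as MSK2 or RSK-B). It is propagated in E. coli as a high-copy plasmid through a ColE1/pUC-type origin with ampicillin selection (AmpR). The backbone also carries an f1 origin, an SV40 origin and polyadenylation signal, and remnants of lac and T7/T3 cloning-vector sequence.

The lentiviral transfer cassette begins with an RSV promoter fused to a truncated HIV-1 5' LTR, which makes genomic RNA production Tat-independent. This is followed by the Ψ packaging signal with a partial gag sequence and the Rev response element for Rev-dependent nuclear export. It ends in a ΔU3 self-inactivating 3' LTR. Within this unit, a human U6 RNA polymerase III promoter drives the RPS6KA4-specific spacer joined to the Streptococcus pyogenes guide RNA scaffold. A cPPT/CTS element that aids nuclear import of the provirus follows. Next, the EF-1α core promoter with its intron A expresses puromycin N-acetyltransferase for selection of transduced mammalian cells, and a WPRE enhances transcript expression.

The plasmid does not encode Cas9, so it must be used with a separate Cas9 lentivector or in cells that already express Cas9. According to the depositor, the guide was designed against several RPS6KA4 reference transcripts and belongs to a human kinome guide RNA collection associated with work on optimized sgRNA design. Its typical use is knockout of RPS6KA4 in human cells after lentiviral delivery and puromycin selection.
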