Features (pLannotate 1.2.2; 29 found; start..end, strand, type, name):
     14..80      +  CDS            small t antigen (fragment): SV40 (simian virus 40) small t antigen
    106..317     +  promoter       EF-1α core promoter: core promoter for human elongation factor EF-1α
    318..1256    +  intron         EF-1α intron A: intron upstream of the start codon of human EF-1α
   1278..1877    +  CDS            PuroR (fragment): puromycin N-acetyltransferase; pac from Streptomyces; confers resistance to puromycin
   1893..2481    +  misc_feature   WPRE: woodchuck hepatitis virus posttranscriptional regulatory element
   2532..2551    +  misc_feature   cPPT/CTS (fragment): central polypurine tract and central termination sequence of HIV-1
   2553..2786    +  LTR            3' LTR (ΔU3): self-inactivating 3' long terminal repeat (LTR) from HIV-1
   2864..2985    +  polyA_signal   SV40 poly(A) signal: SV40 polyadenylation signal
   3025..3160    +  rep_origin     SV40 ori: SV40 origin of replication
   3181..3199    -  promoter       T7 promoter: promoter for bacteriophage T7 RNA polymerase
   3207..3362    +  CDS            lacZα (fragment): LacZα fragment of β-galactosidase; lacZ fragment
   3367..3795    +  rep_origin     f1 ori (sequence partly withheld): f1 bacteriophage origin of replication; arrow indicates direction of (+) strand synthesis
   3848..3952    +  promoter       AmpR promoter: bla
   3953..4813    +  CDS            AmpR: β-lactamase; bla; confers resistance to ampicillin, carbenicillin, and related antibiotics
   4984..5572    +  rep_origin     ori: high-copy-number ColE1/pMB1/pBR322/pUC origin of replication
   5755..5847    +  CDS            lacI (fragment): lac repressor; lacI; The lac repressor binds to the lac operator to inhibit transcription in E. coli. This inhibition can be relieved by adding lactose or isopropyl-β-D-thiogalactopyranoside (IPTG).
   5860..5881    +  protein_bind   CAP binding site: CAP binding activates transcription in the presence of cAMP. E. coli catabolite activator protein
   5896..5926    +  promoter       lac promoter: promoter for the E. coli lac operon
   5934..5950    +  protein_bind   lac operator: The lac repressor binds to the lac operator to inhibit transcription in E. coli. This inhibition can be relieved by adding lactose or isopropyl-β-D-thiogalactopyranoside (IPTG). lac repressor encoded by lacI
   5995..6013    +  promoter       T3 promoter: promoter for bacteriophage T3 RNA polymerase
   6041..6267    +  promoter       RSV promoter: Rous sarcoma virus enhancer/promoter
   6268..6448    +  LTR            5' LTR (truncated): truncated 5' long terminal repeat (LTR) from HIV-1
   6495..6620    +  misc_feature   HIV-1 Ψ: packaging signal of human immunodeficiency virus type 1
   6604..6967    +  CDS            HIV-1 gag (fragment): gag protein from human immunodeficiency virus 1; gag
   7113..7346    +  misc_feature   RRE: The Rev response element (RRE) of HIV-1 allows for Rev-dependent mRNA export from the nucleus to the cytoplasm.
   7723..7749    +  CDS            Rev (fragment): human immunodeficiency virus 1 (HIV-1) Rev protein; rev; enhances nuclear export of unspliced and incompletely spliced viral mRNAs
   7753..7993    +  promoter       U6 promoter: RNA polymerase III promoter for human U6 snRNA
   8023..8098    +  misc_RNA       gRNA scaffold: guide RNA scaffold for the Streptococcus pyogenes CRISPR/Cas9 system
   8154..8271    +  misc_feature   cPPT/CTS: central polypurine tract and central termination sequence of HIV-1
>Addgene plasmid #77919 | RPS6KA4 gRNA (BRDN0001487122) | addgene full sequence | sequence record 188654 | Addgene Assembled Sequence
CCCGGGTGCAAAGATGGATAAAGTTTTAAACAGAGAGGAATCTTTGCAGCTAATGGACCTTCTAGGTCTT
GAAAGGAGTGGGAATTGGCTCCGGTGCCCGTCAGTGGGCAGAGCGCACATCGCCCACAGTCCCCGAGAAG
TTGGGGGGAGGGGTCGGCAATTGATCCGGTGCCTAGAGAAGGTGGCGCGGGGTAAACTGGGAAAGTGATG
TCGTGTACTGGCTCCGCCTTTTTCCCGAGGGTGGGGGAGAACCGTATATAAGTGCAGTAGTCGCCGTGAA
CGTTCTTTTTCGCAACGGGTTTGCCGCCAGAACACAGGTAAGTGCCGTGTGTGGTTCCCGCGGGCCTGGC
CTCTTTACGGGTTATGGCCCTTGCGTGCCTTGAATTACTTCCACCTGGCTGCAGTACGTGATTCTTGATC
CCGAGCTTCGGGTTGGAAGTGGGTGGGAGAGTTCGAGGCCTTGCGCTTAAGGAGCCCCTTCGCCTCGTGC
TTGAGTTGAGGCCTGGCCTGGGCGCTGGGGCCGCCGCGTGCGAATCTGGTGGCACCTTCGCGCCTGTCTC
GCTGCTTTCGATAAGTCTCTAGCCATTTAAAATTTTTGATGACCTGCTGCGACGCTTTTTTTCTGGCAAG
ATAGTCTTGTAAATGCGGGCCAAGATCTGCACACTGGTATTTCGGTTTTTGGGGCCGCGGGCGGCGACGG
GGCCCGTGCGTCCCAGCGCACATGTTCGGCGAGGCGGGGCCTGCGAGCGCGGCCACCGAGAATCGGACGG
GGGTAGTCTCAAGCTGGCCGGCCTGCTCTGGTGCCTGGCCTCGCGCCGCCGTGTATCGCCCCGCCCTGGG
CGGCAAGGCTGGCCCGGTCGGCACCAGTTGCGTGAGCGGAAAGATGGCCGCTTCCCGGCCCTGCTGCAGG
GAGCTCAAAATGGAGGACGCGGCGCTCGGGAGAGCGGGCGGGTGAGTCACCCACACAAAGGAAAAGGGCC
TTTCCGTCCTCAGCCGTCGCTTCATGTGACTCCACGGAGTACCGGGCGCCGTCCAGGCACCTCGATTAGT
TCTCGAGCTTTTGGAGTACGTCGTCTTTAGGTTGGGGGGAGGGGTTTTATGCGATGGAGTTTCCCCACAC
TGAGTGGGTGGAGACTGAAGTTAGGCCAGCTTGGCACTTGATGTAATTCTCCTTGGAATTTGCCCTTTTT
GAGTTTGGATCTTGGTTCATTCTCAAGCCTCAGACAGTGGTTCAAAGTTTTTTTCTTCCATTTCAGGTGT
CGTGACGTACGGCCACCATGACCGAGTACAAGCCCACGGTGCGCCTCGCCACCCGCGACGACGTCCCCAG
GGCCGTACGCACCCTCGCCGCCGCGTTCGCCGACTACCCCGCCACGCGCCACACCGTCGATCCGGACCGC
CACATCGAGCGGGTCACCGAGCTGCAAGAACTCTTCCTCACGCGCGTCGGGCTCGACATCGGCAAGGTGT
GGGTCGCGGACGACGGCGCCGCCGTGGCGGTCTGGACCACGCCGGAGAGCGTCGAAGCGGGGGCGGTGTT
CGCCGAGATCGGCCCGCGCATGGCCGAGTTGAGCGGTTCCCGGCTGGCCGCGCAGCAACAGATGGAAGGC
CTCCTGGCGCCGCACCGGCCCAAGGAGCCCGCGTGGTTCCTGGCCACCGTCGGAGTCTCGCCCGACCACC
AGGGCAAGGGTCTGGGCAGCGCCGTCGTGCTCCCCGGAGTGGAGGCGGCCGAGCGCGCCGGGGTGCCCGC
CTTCCTGGAGACCTCCGCGCCCCGCAACCTCCCCTTCTACGAGCGGCTCGGCTTCACCGTCACCGCCGAC
GTCGAGGTGCCCGAAGGACCGCGCACCTGGTGCATGACCCGCAAGCCCGGTGCCTGAACGCGTTAAGTCG
ACAATCAACCTCTGGATTACAAAATTTGTGAAAGATTGACTGGTATTCTTAACTATGTTGCTCCTTTTAC
GCTATGTGGATACGCTGCTTTAATGCCTTTGTATCATGCTATTGCTTCCCGTATGGCTTTCATTTTCTCC
TCCTTGTATAAATCCTGGTTGCTGTCTCTTTATGAGGAGTTGTGGCCCGTTGTCAGGCAACGTGGCGTGG
TGTGCACTGTGTTTGCTGACGCAACCCCCACTGGTTGGGGCATTGCCACCACCTGTCAGCTCCTTTCCGG
GACTTTCGCTTTCCCCCTCCCTATTGCCACGGCGGAACTCATCGCCGCCTGCCTTGCCCGCTGCTGGACA
GGGGCTCGGCTGTTGGGCACTGACAATTCCGTGGTGTTGTCGGGGAAATCATCGTCCTTTCCTTGGCTGC
TCGCCTGTGTTGCCACCTGGATTCTGCGCGGGACGTCCTTCTGCTACGTCCCTTCGGCCCTCAATCCAGC
GGACCTTCCTTCCCGCGGCCTGCTGCCGGCTCTGCGGCCTCTTCCGCGTCTTCGCCTTCGCCCTCAGACG
AGTCGGATCTCCCTTTGGGCCGCCTCCCCGCGTCGACTTTAAGACCAATGACTTACAAGGCAGCTGTAGA
TCTTAGCCACTTTTTAAAAGAAAAGGGGGGACTGGAAGGGCTAATTCACTCCCAACGAAGACAAGATCTG
CTTTTTGCTTGTACTGGGTCTCTCTGGTTAGACCAGATCTGAGCCTGGGAGCTCTCTGGCTAACTAGGGA
ACCCACTGCTTAAGCCTCAATAAAGCTTGCCTTGAGTGCTTCAAGTAGTGTGTGCCCGTCTGTTGTGTGA
CTCTGGTAACTAGAGATCCCTCAGACCCTTTTAGTCAGTGTGGAAAATCTCTAGCAGTACGTATAGTAGT
TCATGTCATCTTATTATTCAGTATTTATAACTTGCAAAGAAATGAATATCAGAGAGTGAGAGGAACTTGT
TTATTGCAGCTTATAATGGTTACAAATAAAGCAATAGCATCACAAATTTCACAAATAAAGCATTTTTTTC
ACTGCATTCTAGTTGTGGTTTGTCCAAACTCATCAATGTATCTTATCATGTCTGGCTCTAGCTATCCCGC
CCCTAACTCCGCCCATCCCGCCCCTAACTCCGCCCAGTTCCGCCCATTCTCCGCCCCATGGCTGACTAAT
TTTTTTTATTTATGCAGAGGCCGAGGCCGCCTCGGCCTCTGAGCTATTCCAGAAGTAGTGAGGAGGCTTT
TTTGGAGGCCTAGGGACGTACCCAATTCGCCCTATAGTGAGTCGTATTACGCGCGCTCACTGGCCGTCGT
TTTACAACGTCGTGACTGGGAAAACCCTGGCGTTACCCAACTTAATCGCCTTGCAGCACATCCCCCTTTC
GCCAGCTGGCGTAATAGCGAAGAGGCCCGCACCGATCGCCCTTCCCAACAGTTGCGCAGCCTGAATGGCG
AATGGG
[124 nt withheld, positions 3367-3490]
C
[91 nt withheld, positions 3492-3582]
A
[49 nt withheld, positions 3584-3632]
CCTTTGACGTTGGAGTCCACGTTCTTT
[37 nt withheld, positions 3660-3696]
ACCCTATCTCGGTCTATTCTTTTGATTTATAAGGGATTTTGCCGATTTCGGCCTATTGGTTAAAAAATGA
GCTGATTTAACAAAAATTTAACGCGAATTTTAACAAAATATTAACGCTTACAATTTAGGTGGCACTTTTC
GGGGAAATGTGCGCGGAACCCCTATTTGTTTATTTTTCTAAATACATTCAAATATGTATCCGCTCATGAG
ACAATAACCCTGATAAATGCTTCAATAATATTGAAAAAGGAAGAGTATGAGTATTCAACATTTCCGTGTC
GCCCTTATTCCCTTTTTTGCGGCATTTTGCCTTCCTGTTTTTGCTCACCCAGAAACGCTGGTGAAAGTAA
AAGATGCTGAAGATCAGTTGGGTGCACGAGTGGGTTACATCGAACTGGATCTCAACAGCGGTAAGATCCT
TGAGAGTTTTCGCCCCGAAGAACGTTTTCCAATGATGAGCACTTTTAAAGTTCTGCTATGTGGCGCGGTA
TTATCCCGTATTGACGCCGGGCAAGAGCAACTCGGTCGCCGCATACACTATTCTCAGAATGACTTGGTTG
AGTACTCACCAGTCACAGAAAAGCATCTTACGGATGGCATGACAGTAAGAGAATTATGCAGTGCTGCCAT
AACCATGAGTGATAACACTGCGGCCAACTTACTTCTGACAACGATCGGAGGACCGAAGGAGCTAACCGCT
TTTTTGCACAACATGGGGGATCATGTAACTCGCCTTGATCGTTGGGAACCGGAGCTGAATGAAGCCATAC
CAAACGACGAGCGTGACACCACGATGCCTGTAGCAATGGCAACAACGTTGCGCAAACTATTAACTGGCGA
ACTACTTACTCTAGCTTCCCGGCAACAATTAATAGACTGGATGGAGGCGGATAAAGTTGCAGGACCACTT
CTGCGCTCGGCCCTTCCGGCTGGCTGGTTTATTGCTGATAAATCTGGAGCCGGTGAGCGTGGGTCTCGCG
GTATCATTGCAGCACTGGGGCCAGATGGTAAGCCCTCCCGTATCGTAGTTATCTACACGACGGGGAGTCA
GGCAACTATGGATGAACGAAATAGACAGATCGCTGAGATAGGTGCCTCACTGATTAAGCATTGGTAACTG
TCAGACCAAGTTTACTCATATATACTTTAGATTGATTTAAAACTTCATTTTTAATTTAAAAGGATCTAGG
TGAAGATCCTTTTTGATAATCTCATGACCAAAATCCCTTAACGTGAGTTTTCGTTCCACTGAGCGTCAGA
CCCCGTAGAAAAGATCAAAGGATCTTCTTGAGATCCTTTTTTTCTGCGCGTAATCTGCTGCTTGCAAACA
AAAAAACCACCGCTACCAGCGGTGGTTTGTTTGCCGGATCAAGAGCTACCAACTCTTTTTCCGAAGGTAA
CTGGCTTCAGCAGAGCGCAGATACCAAATACTGTTCTTCTAGTGTAGCCGTAGTTAGGCCACCACTTCAA
GAACTCTGTAGCACCGCCTACATACCTCGCTCTGCTAATCCTGTTACCAGTGGCTGCTGCCAGTGGCGAT
AAGTCGTGTCTTACCGGGTTGGACTCAAGACGATAGTTACCGGATAAGGCGCAGCGGTCGGGCTGAACGG
GGGGTTCGTGCACACAGCCCAGCTTGGAGCGAACGACCTACACCGAACTGAGATACCTACAGCGTGAGCT
ATGAGAAAGCGCCACGCTTCCCGAAGGGAGAAAGGCGGACAGGTATCCGGTAAGCGGCAGGGTCGGAACA
GGAGAGCGCACGAGGGAGCTTCCAGGGGGAAACGCCTGGTATCTTTATAGTCCTGTCGGGTTTCGCCACC
TCTGACTTGAGCGTCGATTTTTGTGATGCTCGTCAGGGGGGCGGAGCCTATGGAAAAACGCCAGCAACGC
GGCCTTTTTACGGTTCCTGGCCTTTTGCTGGCCTTTTGCTCACATGTTCTTTCCTGCGTTATCCCCTGAT
TCTGTGGATAACCGTATTACCGCCTTTGAGTGAGCTGATACCGCTCGCCGCAGCCGAACGACCGAGCGCA
GCGAGTCAGTGAGCGAGGAAGCGGAAGAGCGCCCAATACGCAAACCGCCTCTCCCCGCGCGTTGGCCGAT
TCATTAATGCAGCTGGCACGACAGGTTTCCCGACTGGAAAGCGGGCAGTGAGCGCAACGCAATTAATGTG
AGTTAGCTCACTCATTAGGCACCCCAGGCTTTACACTTTATGCTTCCGGCTCGTATGTTGTGTGGAATTG
TGAGCGGATAACAATTTCACACAGGAAACAGCTATGACCATGATTACGCCAAGCGCGCAATTAACCCTCA
CTAAAGGGAACAAAAGCTGGAGCTGCAAGCTTAATGTAGTCTTATGCAATACTCTTGTAGTCTTGCAACA
TGGTAACGATGAGTTAGCAACATGCCTTACAAGGAGAGAAAAAGCACCGTGCATGCCGATTGGTGGAAGT
AAGGTGGTACGATCGTGCCTTATTAGGAAGGCAACAGACGGGTCTGACATGGATTGGACGAACCACTGAA
TTGCCGCATTGCAGAGATATTGTATTTAAGTGCCTAGCTCGATACATAAACGGGTCTCTCTGGTTAGACC
AGATCTGAGCCTGGGAGCTCTCTGGCTAACTAGGGAACCCACTGCTTAAGCCTCAATAAAGCTTGCCTTG
AGTGCTTCAAGTAGTGTGTGCCCGTCTGTTGTGTGACTCTGGTAACTAGAGATCCCTCAGACCCTTTTAG
TCAGTGTGGAAAATCTCTAGCAGTGGCGCCCGAACAGGGACTTGAAAGCGAAAGGGAAACCAGAGGAGCT
CTCTCGACGCAGGACTCGGCTTGCTGAAGCGCGCACGGCAAGAGGCGAGGGGCGGCGACTGGTGAGTACG
CCAAAAATTTTGACTAGCGGAGGCTAGAAGGAGAGAGATGGGTGCGAGAGCGTCAGTATTAAGCGGGGGA
GAATTAGATCGCGATGGGAAAAAATTCGGTTAAGGCCAGGGGGAAAGAAAAAATATAAATTAAAACATAT
AGTATGGGCAAGCAGGGAGCTAGAACGATTCGCAGTTAATCCTGGCCTGTTAGAAACATCAGAAGGCTGT
AGACAAATACTGGGACAGCTACAACCATCCCTTCAGACAGGATCAGAAGAACTTAGATCATTATATAATA
CAGTAGCAACCCTCTATTGTGTGCATCAAAGGATAGAGATAAAAGACACCAAGGAAGCTTTAGACAAGAT
AGAGGAAGAGCAAAACAAAAGTAAGACCACCGCACAGCAAGCGGCCGCTGATCTTCAGACCTGGAGGAGG
AGATATGAGGGACAATTGGAGAAGTGAATTATATAAATATAAAGTAGTAAAAATTGAACCATTAGGAGTA
GCACCCACCAAGGCAAAGAGAAGAGTGGTGCAGAGAGAAAAAAGAGCAGTGGGAATAGGAGCTTTGTTCC
TTGGGTTCTTGGGAGCAGCAGGAAGCACTATGGGCGCAGCGTCAATGACGCTGACGGTACAGGCCAGACA
ATTATTGTCTGGTATAGTGCAGCAGCAGAACAATTTGCTGAGGGCTATTGAGGCGCAACAGCATCTGTTG
CAACTCACAGTCTGGGGCATCAAGCAGCTCCAGGCAAGAATCCTGGCTGTGGAAAGATACCTAAAGGATC
AACAGCTCCTGGGGATTTGGGGTTGCTCTGGAAAACTCATTTGCACCACTGCTGTGCCTTGGAATGCTAG
TTGGAGTAATAAATCTCTGGAACAGATTTGGAATCACACGACCTGGATGGAGTGGGACAGAGAAATTAAC
AATTACACAAGCTTAATACACTCCTTAATTGAAGAATCGCAAAACCAGCAAGAAAAGAATGAACAAGAAT
TATTGGAATTAGATAAATGGGCAAGTTTGTGGAATTGGTTTAACATAACAAATTGGCTGTGGTATATAAA
ATTATTCATAATGATAGTAGGAGGCTTGGTAGGTTTAAGAATAGTTTTTGCTGTACTTTCTATAGTGAAT
AGAGTTAGGCAGGGATATTCACCATTATCGTTTCAGACCCACCTCCCAACCCCGAGGGGACCCAGAGAGG
GCCTATTTCCCATGATTCCTTCATATTTGCATATACGATACAAGGCTGTTAGAGAGATAATTAGAATTAA
TTTGACTGTAAACACAAAGATATTAGTACAAAATACGTGACGTAGAAAGTAATAATTTCTTGGGTAGTTT
GCAGTTTTAAAATTATGTTTTAAAATGGACTATCATATGCTTACCGTAACTTGAAAGTATTTCGATTTCT
TGGCTTTATATATCTTGTGGAAAGGACGAAACACCGCGCCACGGGCCCGATCCGAGGTTTTAGAGCTAGA
AATAGCAAGTTAAAATAAGGCTAGTCCGTTATCAACTTGAAAAAGTGGCACCGAGTCGGTGCTTTTTTAA
GCTTGGCGTAACTAGATCTTGAGACAAATGGCAGTATTCATCCACAATTTTAAAAGAAAAGGGGGGATTG
GGGGGTACAGTGCAGGGGAAAGAATAGTAGACATAATAGCAACAGACATACAAACTAAAGAATTACAAAA
ACAAATTACAAAAATTCAAAATTTTCGGGTTTATTACAGGGACAGCAGAGATCCACTTTGGCGCCGGCTC
GAGGGGG
