>Addgene plasmid #77919 | RPS6KA4 gRNA (BRDN0001487122) | depositor partial sequence | sequence record 145379 | Target Sequence
CGCCACGGGCCCGATCCGAG
