>Addgene plasmid #77919 | RPS6KA4 gRNA (BRDN0001487122) | addgene partial sequence | sequence record 188653 | hU6-F
NATACGTGACGTAGAAAGTAATAATTTCTTGGGTAGTTTGCAGTTTTAAAATTATGTTTTAAAATGGACT
ATCATATGCTTACCGTAACTTGAAAGTATTTCGATTTCTTGGCTTTATATATCTTGTGGAAAGGACGAAA
CACCGCGCCACGGGCCCGATCCGAGGTTTTAGAGCTAGAAATAGCAAGTTAAAATAAGGCTAGTCCGTTA
TCAACTTGAAAAAGTGGCACCGAGTCGGTGCTTTTTTAAGCTTGGCGTAACTAGATCTTGAGACAAATGG
CAGTATTCATCCACAATTTTAAAAGAAAAGGGGGGATTGGGGGGTACAGTGCAGGGGAAAGAATAGTAGA
CATAATAGCAACAGACATACAAACTAAAGAATTACAAAAACAAATTACAAAAATTCAAAATTTTCGGGTT
TATTACAGGGACAGCAGAGATCCACTTTGGCGCCGGCTCGAGGGGGCCCGGGTGCAAAGATGGATAAAGT
TTTAAACAGAGAGGAATCTTTGCAGCTAATGGACCTTCTAGGTCTTGAAAGGAGTGGGAATTGGCTCCGG
TGCCCGTCAG
